>Addgene plasmid #161818 | lentiCRISPR v2-sgSLC7A11/xCT-1 | addgene full sequence | sequence record 319223 | Addgene NGS Result
GACATTGATTATTGACTAGTTATTAATAGTAATCAATTACGGGGTCATTAGTTCATAGCCCATATATGGA
GTTCCGCGTTACATAACTTACGGTAAATGGCCCGCCTGGCTGACCGCCCAACGACCCCCGCCCATTGACG
TCAATAATGACGTATGTTCCCATAGTAACGCCAATAGGGACTTTCCATTGACGTCAATGGGTGGAGTATT
TACGGTAAACTGCCCACTTGGCAGTACATCAAGTGTATCATATGCCAAGTACGCCCCCTATTGACGTCAA
TGACGGTAAATGGCCCGCCTGGCATTATGCCCAGTACATGACCTTATGGGACTTTCCTACTTGGCAGTAC
ATCTACGTATTAGTCATCGCTATTACCATGGTGATGCGGTTTTGGCAGTACATCAATGGGCGTGGATAGC
GGTTTGACTCACGGGGATTTCCAAGTCTCCACCCCATTGACGTCAATGGGAGTTTGTTTTGGCACCAAAA
TCAACGGGACTTTCCAAAATGTCGTAACAACTCCGCCCCATTGACGCAAATGGGCGGTAGGCGTGTACGG
TGGGAGGTCTATATAAGCAGCGCGTTTTGCCTGTACTGGGTCTCTCTGGTTAGACCAGATCTGAGCCTGG
GAGCTCTCTGGCTAACTAGGGAACCCACTGCTTAAGCCTCAATAAAGCTTGCCTTGAGTGCTTCAAGTAG
TGTGTGCCCGTCTGTTGTGTGACTCTGGTAACTAGAGATCCCTCAGACCCTTTTAGTCAGTGTGGAAAAT
CTCTAGCAGTGGCGCCCGAACAGGGACTTGAAAGCGAAAGGGAAACCAGAGGAGCTCTCTCGACGCAGGA
CTCGGCTTGCTGAAGCGCGCACGGCAAGAGGCGAGGGGCGGCGACTGGTGAGTACGCCAAAAATTTTGAC
TAGCGGAGGCTAGAAGGAGAGAGATGGGTGCGAGAGCGTCAGTATTAAGCGGGGGAGAATTAGATCGCGA
TGGGAAAAAATTCGGTTAAGGCCAGGGGGAAAGAAAAAATATAAATTAAAACATATAGTATGGGCAAGCA
GGGAGCTAGAACGATTCGCAGTTAATCCTGGCCTGTTAGAAACATCAGAAGGCTGTAGACAAATACTGGG
ACAGCTACAACCATCCCTTCAGACAGGATCAGAAGAACTTAGATCATTATATAATACAGTAGCAACCCTC
TATTGTGTGCATCAAAGGATAGAGATAAAAGACACCAAGGAAGCTTTAGACAAGATAGAGGAAGAGCAAA
ACAAAAGTAAGACCACCGCACAGCAAGCGGCCGCTGATCTTCAGACCTGGAGGAGGAGATATGAGGGACA
ATTGGAGAAGTGAATTATATAAATATAAAGTAGTAAAAATTGAACCATTAGGAGTAGCACCCACCAAGGC
AAAGAGAAGAGTGGTGCAGAGAGAAAAAAGAGCAGTGGGAATAGGAGCTTTGTTCCTTGGGTTCTTGGGA
GCAGCAGGAAGCACTATGGGCGCAGCGTCAATGACGCTGACGGTACAGGCCAGACAATTATTGTCTGGTA
TAGTGCAGCAGCAGAACAATTTGCTGAGGGCTATTGAGGCGCAACAGCATCTGTTGCAACTCACAGTCTG
GGGCATCAAGCAGCTCCAGGCAAGAATCCTGGCTGTGGAAAGATACCTAAAGGATCAACAGCTCCTGGGG
ATTTGGGGTTGCTCTGGAAAACTCATTTGCACCACTGCTGTGCCTTGGAATGCTAGTTGGAGTAATAAAT
CTCTGGAACAGATTTGGAATCACACGACCTGGATGGAGTGGGACAGAGAAATTAACAATTACACAAGCTT
AATACACTCCTTAATTGAAGAATCGCAAAACCAGCAAGAAAAGAATGAACAAGAATTATTGGAATTAGAT
AAATGGGCAAGTTTGTGGAATTGGTTTAACATAACAAATTGGCTGTGGTATATAAAATTATTCATAATGA
TAGTAGGAGGCTTGGTAGGTTTAAGAATAGTTTTTGCTGTACTTTCTATAGTGAATAGAGTTAGGCAGGG
ATATTCACCATTATCGTTTCAGACCCACCTCCCAACCCCGAGGGGACCCGACAGGCCCGAAGGAATAGAA
GAAGAAGGTGGAGAGAGAGACAGAGACAGATCCATTCGATTAGTGAACGGATCGGCACTGCGTGCGCCAA
TTCTGCAGACAAATGGCAGTATTCATCCACAATTTTAAAAGAAAAGGGGGGATTGGGGGGTACAGTGCAG
GGGAAAGAATAGTAGACATAATAGCAACAGACATACAAACTAAAGAATTACAAAAACAAATTACAAAAAT
TCAAAATTTTCGGGTTTATTACAGGGACAGCAGAGATCCAGTTTGGTTAATTAAGGTACCGAGGGCCTAT
TTCCCATGATTCCTTCATATTTGCATATACGATACAAGGCTGTTAGAGAGATAATTAGAATTAATTTGAC
TGTAAACACAAAGATATTAGTACAAAATACGTGACGTAGAAAGTAATAATTTCTTGGGTAGTTTGCAGTT
TTAAAATTATGTTTTAAAATGGACTATCATATGCTTACCGTAACTTGAAAGTATTTCGATTTCTTGGCTT
TATATATCTTGTGGAAAGGACGAAACACCGATGAGCTTGATCGCAAGTTCGTTTTAGAGCTAGAAATAGC
AAGTTAAAATAAGGCTAGTCCGTTATCAACTTGAAAAAGTGGCACCGAGTCGGTGCTTTTTTGAATTCGC
TAGCTAGGTCTTGAAAGGAGTGGGAATTGGCTCCGGTGCCCGTCAGTGGGCAGAGCGCACATCGCCCACA
GTCCCCGAGAAGTTGGGGGGAGGGGTCGGCAATTGATCCGGTGCCTAGAGAAGGTGGCGCGGGGTAAACT
GGGAAAGTGATGTCGTGTACTGGCTCCGCCTTTTTCCCGAGGGTGGGGGAGAACCGTATATAAGTGCAGT
AGTCGCCGTGAACGTTCTTTTTCGCAACGGGTTTGCCGCCAGAACACAGGACCGGTTCTAGAGCGCTGCC
ACCATGGACAAGAAGTACAGCATCGGCCTGGACATCGGCACCAACTCTGTGGGCTGGGCCGTGATCACCG
ACGAGTACAAGGTGCCCAGCAAGAAATTCAAGGTGCTGGGCAACACCGACCGGCACAGCATCAAGAAGAA
CCTGATCGGAGCCCTGCTGTTCGACAGCGGCGAAACAGCCGAGGCCACCCGGCTGAAGAGAACCGCCAGA
AGAAGATACACCAGACGGAAGAACCGGATCTGCTATCTGCAAGAGATCTTCAGCAACGAGATGGCCAAGG
TGGACGACAGCTTCTTCCACAGACTGGAAGAGTCCTTCCTGGTGGAAGAGGATAAGAAGCACGAGCGGCA
CCCCATCTTCGGCAACATCGTGGACGAGGTGGCCTACCACGAGAAGTACCCCACCATCTACCACCTGAGA
AAGAAACTGGTGGACAGCACCGACAAGGCCGACCTGCGGCTGATCTATCTGGCCCTGGCCCACATGATCA
AGTTCCGGGGCCACTTCCTGATCGAGGGCGACCTGAACCCCGACAACAGCGACGTGGACAAGCTGTTCAT
CCAGCTGGTGCAGACCTACAACCAGCTGTTCGAGGAAAACCCCATCAACGCCAGCGGCGTGGACGCCAAG
GCCATCCTGTCTGCCAGACTGAGCAAGAGCAGACGGCTGGAAAATCTGATCGCCCAGCTGCCCGGCGAGA
AGAAGAATGGCCTGTTCGGAAACCTGATTGCCCTGAGCCTGGGCCTGACCCCCAACTTCAAGAGCAACTT
CGACCTGGCCGAGGATGCCAAACTGCAGCTGAGCAAGGACACCTACGACGACGACCTGGACAACCTGCTG
GCCCAGATCGGCGACCAGTACGCCGACCTGTTTCTGGCCGCCAAGAACCTGTCCGACGCCATCCTGCTGA
GCGACATCCTGAGAGTGAACACCGAGATCACCAAGGCCCCCCTGAGCGCCTCTATGATCAAGAGATACGA
CGAGCACCACCAGGACCTGACCCTGCTGAAAGCTCTCGTGCGGCAGCAGCTGCCTGAGAAGTACAAAGAG
ATTTTCTTCGACCAGAGCAAGAACGGCTACGCCGGCTACATTGACGGCGGAGCCAGCCAGGAAGAGTTCT
ACAAGTTCATCAAGCCCATCCTGGAAAAGATGGACGGCACCGAGGAACTGCTCGTGAAGCTGAACAGAGA
GGACCTGCTGCGGAAGCAGCGGACCTTCGACAACGGCAGCATCCCCCACCAGATCCACCTGGGAGAGCTG
CACGCCATTCTGCGGCGGCAGGAAGATTTTTACCCATTCCTGAAGGACAACCGGGAAAAGATCGAGAAGA
TCCTGACCTTCCGCATCCCCTACTACGTGGGCCCTCTGGCCAGGGGAAACAGCAGATTCGCCTGGATGAC
CAGAAAGAGCGAGGAAACCATCACCCCCTGGAACTTCGAGGAAGTGGTGGACAAGGGCGCTTCCGCCCAG
AGCTTCATCGAGCGGATGACCAACTTCGATAAGAACCTGCCCAACGAGAAGGTGCTGCCCAAGCACAGCC
TGCTGTACGAGTACTTCACCGTGTATAACGAGCTGACCAAAGTGAAATACGTGACCGAGGGAATGAGAAA
GCCCGCCTTCCTGAGCGGCGAGCAGAAAAAGGCCATCGTGGACCTGCTGTTCAAGACCAACCGGAAAGTG
ACCGTGAAGCAGCTGAAAGAGGACTACTTCAAGAAAATCGAGTGCTTCGACTCCGTGGAAATCTCCGGCG
TGGAAGATCGGTTCAACGCCTCCCTGGGCACATACCACGATCTGCTGAAAATTATCAAGGACAAGGACTT
CCTGGACAATGAGGAAAACGAGGACATTCTGGAAGATATCGTGCTGACCCTGACACTGTTTGAGGACAGA
GAGATGATCGAGGAACGGCTGAAAACCTATGCCCACCTGTTCGACGACAAAGTGATGAAGCAGCTGAAGC
GGCGGAGATACACCGGCTGGGGCAGGCTGAGCCGGAAGCTGATCAACGGCATCCGGGACAAGCAGTCCGG
CAAGACAATCCTGGATTTCCTGAAGTCCGACGGCTTCGCCAACAGAAACTTCATGCAGCTGATCCACGAC
GACAGCCTGACCTTTAAAGAGGACATCCAGAAAGCCCAGGTGTCCGGCCAGGGCGATAGCCTGCACGAGC
ACATTGCCAATCTGGCCGGCAGCCCCGCCATTAAGAAGGGCATCCTGCAGACAGTGAAGGTGGTGGACGA
GCTCGTGAAAGTGATGGGCCGGCACAAGCCCGAGAACATCGTGATCGAAATGGCCAGAGAGAACCAGACC
ACCCAGAAGGGACAGAAGAACAGCCGCGAGAGAATGAAGCGGATCGAAGAGGGCATCAAAGAGCTGGGCA
GCCAGATCCTGAAAGAACACCCCGTGGAAAACACCCAGCTGCAGAACGAGAAGCTGTACCTGTACTACCT
GCAGAATGGGCGGGATATGTACGTGGACCAGGAACTGGACATCAACCGGCTGTCCGACTACGATGTGGAC
CATATCGTGCCTCAGAGCTTTCTGAAGGACGACTCCATCGACAACAAGGTGCTGACCAGAAGCGACAAGA
ACCGGGGCAAGAGCGACAACGTGCCCTCCGAAGAGGTCGTGAAGAAGATGAAGAACTACTGGCGGCAGCT
GCTGAACGCCAAGCTGATTACCCAGAGAAAGTTCGACAATCTGACCAAGGCCGAGAGAGGCGGCCTGAGC
GAACTGGATAAGGCCGGCTTCATCAAGAGACAGCTGGTGGAAACCCGGCAGATCACAAAGCACGTGGCAC
AGATCCTGGACTCCCGGATGAACACTAAGTACGACGAGAATGACAAGCTGATCCGGGAAGTGAAAGTGAT
CACCCTGAAGTCCAAGCTGGTGTCCGATTTCCGGAAGGATTTCCAGTTTTACAAAGTGCGCGAGATCAAC
AACTACCACCACGCCCACGACGCCTACCTGAACGCCGTCGTGGGAACCGCCCTGATCAAAAAGTACCCTA
AGCTGGAAAGCGAGTTCGTGTACGGCGACTACAAGGTGTACGACGTGCGGAAGATGATCGCCAAGAGCGA
GCAGGAAATCGGCAAGGCTACCGCCAAGTACTTCTTCTACAGCAACATCATGAACTTTTTCAAGACCGAG
ATTACCCTGGCCAACGGCGAGATCCGGAAGCGGCCTCTGATCGAGACAAACGGCGAAACCGGGGAGATCG
TGTGGGATAAGGGCCGGGATTTTGCCACCGTGCGGAAAGTGCTGAGCATGCCCCAAGTGAATATCGTGAA
AAAGACCGAGGTGCAGACAGGCGGCTTCAGCAAAGAGTCTATCCTGCCCAAGAGGAACAGCGATAAGCTG
ATCGCCAGAAAGAAGGACTGGGACCCTAAGAAGTACGGCGGCTTCGACAGCCCCACCGTGGCCTATTCTG
TGCTGGTGGTGGCCAAAGTGGAAAAGGGCAAGTCCAAGAAACTGAAGAGTGTGAAAGAGCTGCTGGGGAT
CACCATCATGGAAAGAAGCAGCTTCGAGAAGAATCCCATCGACTTTCTGGAAGCCAAGGGCTACAAAGAA
GTGAAAAAGGACCTGATCATCAAGCTGCCTAAGTACTCCCTGTTCGAGCTGGAAAACGGCCGGAAGAGAA
TGCTGGCCTCTGCCGGCGAACTGCAGAAGGGAAACGAACTGGCCCTGCCCTCCAAATATGTGAACTTCCT
GTACCTGGCCAGCCACTATGAGAAGCTGAAGGGCTCCCCCGAGGATAATGAGCAGAAACAGCTGTTTGTG
GAACAGCACAAGCACTACCTGGACGAGATCATCGAGCAGATCAGCGAGTTCTCCAAGAGAGTGATCCTGG
CCGACGCTAATCTGGACAAAGTGCTGTCCGCCTACAACAAGCACCGGGATAAGCCCATCAGAGAGCAGGC
CGAGAATATCATCCACCTGTTTACCCTGACCAATCTGGGAGCCCCTGCCGCCTTCAAGTACTTTGACACC
ACCATCGACCGGAAGAGGTACACCAGCACCAAAGAGGTGCTGGACGCCACCCTGATCCACCAGAGCATCA
CCGGCCTGTACGAGACACGGATCGACCTGTCTCAGCTGGGAGGCGACAAGCGACCTGCCGCCACAAAGAA
GGCTGGACAGGCTAAGAAGAAGAAAGATTACAAAGACGATGACGATAAGGGATCCGGCGCAACAAACTTC
TCTCTGCTGAAACAAGCCGGAGATGTCGAAGAGAATCCTGGACCGACCGAGTACAAGCCCACGGTGCGCC
TCGCCACCCGCGACGACGTCCCCAGGGCCGTACGCACCCTCGCCGCCGCGTTCGCCGACTACCCCGCCAC
GCGCCACACCGTCGATCCGGACCGCCACATCGAGCGGGTCACCGAGCTGCAAGAACTCTTCCTCACGCGC
GTCGGGCTCGACATCGGCAAGGTGTGGGTCGCGGACGACGGCGCCGCGGTGGCGGTCTGGACCACGCCGG
AGAGCGTCGAAGCGGGGGCGGTGTTCGCCGAGATCGGCCCGCGCATGGCCGAGTTGAGCGGTTCCCGGCT
GGCCGCGCAGCAACAGATGGAAGGCCTCCTGGCGCCGCACCGGCCCAAGGAGCCCGCGTGGTTCCTGGCC
ACCGTCGGAGTCTCGCCCGACCACCAGGGCAAGGGTCTGGGCAGCGCCGTCGTGCTCCCCGGAGTGGAGG
CGGCCGAGCGCGCCGGGGTGCCCGCCTTCCTGGAGACCTCCGCGCCCCGCAACCTCCCCTTCTACGAGCG
GCTCGGCTTCACCGTCACCGCCGACGTCGAGGTGCCCGAAGGACCGCGCACCTGGTGCATGACCCGCAAG
CCCGGTGCCTGAACGCGTTAAGTCGACAATCAACCTCTGGATTACAAAATTTGTGAAAGATTGACTGGTA
TTCTTAACTATGTTGCTCCTTTTACGCTATGTGGATACGCTGCTTTAATGCCTTTGTATCATGCTATTGC
TTCCCGTATGGCTTTCATTTTCTCCTCCTTGTATAAATCCTGGTTGCTGTCTCTTTATGAGGAGTTGTGG
CCCGTTGTCAGGCAACGTGGCGTGGTGTGCACTGTGTTTGCTGACGCAACCCCCACTGGTTGGGGCATTG
CCACCACCTGTCAGCTCCTTTCCGGGACTTTCGCTTTCCCCCTCCCTATTGCCACGGCGGAACTCATCGC
CGCCTGCCTTGCCCGCTGCTGGACAGGGGCTCGGCTGTTGGGCACTGACAATTCCGTGGTGTTGTCGGGG
AAATCATCGTCCTTTCCTTGGCTGCTCGCCTGTGTTGCCACCTGGATTCTGCGCGGGACGTCCTTCTGCT
ACGTCCCTTCGGCCCTCAATCCAGCGGACCTTCCTTCCCGCGGCCTGCTGCCGGCTCTGCGGCCTCTTCC
GCGTCTTCGCCTTCGCCCTCAGACGAGTCGGATCTCCCTTTGGGCCGCCTCCCCGCGTCGACTTTAAGAC
CAATGACTTACAAGGCAGCTGTAGATCTTAGCCACTTTTTAAAAGAAAAGGGGGGACTGGAAGGGCTAAT
TCACTCCCAACGAAGACAAGATCTGCTTTTTGCTTGTACTGGGTCTCTCTGGTTAGACCAGATCTGAGCC
TGGGAGCTCTCTGGCTAACTAGGGAACCCACTGCTTAAGCCTCAATAAAGCTTGCCTTGAGTGCTTCAAG
TAGTGTGTGCCCGTCTGTTGTGTGACTCTGGTAACTAGAGATCCCTCAGACCCTTTTAGTCAGTGTGGAA
AATCTCTAGCAGGGCCCGTTTAAACCCGCTGATCAGCCTCGACTGTGCCTTCTAGTTGCCAGCCATCTGT
TGTTTGCCCCTCCCCCGTGCCTTCCTTGACCCTGGAAGGTGCCACTCCCACTGTCCTTTCCTAATAAAAT
GAGGAAATTGCATCGCATTGTCTGAGTAGGTGTCATTCTATTCTGGGGGGTGGGGTGGGGCAGGACAGCA
AGGGGGAGGATTGGGAAGACAATAGCAGGCATGCTGGGGATGCGGTGGGCTCTATGGCTTCTGAGGCGGA
AAGAACCAGCTGGGGCTCTAGGGGGTATCCCC
[124 nt withheld, positions 9063-9186]
C
[91 nt withheld, positions 9188-9278]
A
[49 nt withheld, positions 9280-9328]
CCTTTGACGTTGGAGTCCACGTTCTTT
[37 nt withheld, positions 9356-9392]
ACCCTATCTCGGTCTATTCTTTTGATTTATAAGGGATTTTGCCGATTTCGGCCTATTGGTTAAAAAATGA
GCTGATTTAACAAAAATTTAACGCGAATTAATTCTGTGGAATGTGTGTCAGTTAGGGTGTGGAAAGTCCC
CAGGCTCCCCAGCAGGCAGAAGTATGCAAAGCATGCATCTCAATTAGTCAGCAACCAGGTGTGGAAAGTC
CCCAGGCTCCCCAGCAGGCAGAAGTATGCAAAGCATGCATCTCAATTAGTCAGCAACCATAGTCCCGCCC
CTAACTCCGCCCATCCCGCCCCTAACTCCGCCCAGTTCCGCCCATTCTCCGCCCCATGGCTGACTAATTT
TTTTTATTTATGCAGAGGCCGAGGCCGCCTCTGCCTCTGAGCTATTCCAGAAGTAGTGAGGAGGCTTTTT
TGGAGGCCTAGGCTTTTGCAAAAAGCTCCCGGGAGCTTGTATATCCATTTTCGGATCTGATCAGCACGTG
TTGACAATTAATCATCGGCATAGTATATCGGCATAGTATAATACGACAAGGTGAGGAACTAAACCATGGC
CAAGTTGACCAGTGCCGTTCCGGTGCTCACCGCGCGCGACGTCGCCGGAGCGGTCGAGTTCTGGACCGAC
CGGCTCGGGTTCTCCCGGGACTTCGTGGAGGACGACTTCGCCGGTGTGGTCCGGGACGACGTGACCCTGT
TCATCAGCGCGGTCCAGGACCAGGTGGTGCCGGACAACACCCTGGCCTGGGTGTGGGTGCGCGGCCTGGA
CGAGCTGTACGCCGAGTGGTCGGAGGTCGTGTCCACGAACTTCCGGGACGCCTCCGGGCCGGCCATGACC
GAGATCGGCGAGCAGCCGTGGGGGCGGGAGTTCGCCCTGCGCGACCCGGCCGGCAACTGCGTGCACTTCG
TGGCCGAGGAGCAGGACTGACACGTGCTACGAGATTTCGATTCCACCGCCGCCTTCTATGAAAGGTTGGG
CTTCGGAATCGTTTTCCGGGACGCCGGCTGGATGATCCTCCAGCGCGGGGATCTCATGCTGGAGTTCTTC
GCCCACCCCAACTTGTTTATTGCAGCTTATAATGGTTACAAATAAAGCAATAGCATCACAAATTTCACAA
ATAAAGCATTTTTTTCACTGCATTCTAGTTGTGGTTTGTCCAAACTCATCAATGTATCTTATCATGTCTG
TATACCGTCGACCTCTAGCTAGAGCTTGGCGTAATCATGGTCATAGCTGTTTCCTGTGTGAAATTGTTAT
CCGCTCACAATTCCACACAACATACGAGCCGGAAGCATAAAGTGTAAAGCCTGGGGTGCCTAATGAGTGA
GCTAACTCACATTAATTGCGTTGCGCTCACTGCCCGCTTTCCAGTCGGGAAACCTGTCGTGCCAGCTGCA
TTAATGAATCGGCCAACGCGCGGGGAGAGGCGGTTTGCGTATTGGGCGCTCTTCCGCTTCCTCGCTCACT
GACTCGCTGCGCTCGGTCGTTCGGCTGCGGCGAGCGGTATCAGCTCACTCAAAGGCGGTAATACGGTTAT
CCACAGAATCAGGGGATAACGCAGGAAAGAACATGTGAGCAAAAGGCCAGCAAAAGGCCAGGAACCGTAA
AAAGGCCGCGTTGCTGGCGTTTTTCCATAGGCTCCGCCCCCCTGACGAGCATCACAAAAATCGACGCTCA
AGTCAGAGGTGGCGAAACCCGACAGGACTATAAAGATACCAGGCGTTTCCCCCTGGAAGCTCCCTCGTGC
GCTCTCCTGTTCCGACCCTGCCGCTTACCGGATACCTGTCCGCCTTTCTCCCTTCGGGAAGCGTGGCGCT
TTCTCATAGCTCACGCTGTAGGTATCTCAGTTCGGTGTAGGTCGTTCGCTCCAAGCTGGGCTGTGTGCAC
GAACCCCCCGTTCAGCCCGACCGCTGCGCCTTATCCGGTAACTATCGTCTTGAGTCCAACCCGGTAAGAC
ACGACTTATCGCCACTGGCAGCAGCCACTGGTAACAGGATTAGCAGAGCGAGGTATGTAGGCGGTGCTAC
AGAGTTCTTGAAGTGGTGGCCTAACTACGGCTACACTAGAAGAACAGTATTTGGTATCTGCGCTCTGCTG
AAGCCAGTTACCTTCGGAAAAAGAGTTGGTAGCTCTTGATCCGGCAAACAAACCACCGCTGGTAGCGGTG
GTTTTTTTGTTTGCAAGCAGCAGATTACGCGCAGAAAAAAAGGATCTCAAGAAGATCCTTTGATCTTTTC
TACGGGGTCTGACGCTCAGTGGAACGAAAACTCACGTTAAGGGATTTTGGTCATGAGATTATCAAAAAGG
ATCTTCACCTAGATCCTTTTAAATTAAAAATGAAGTTTTAAATCAATCTAAAGTATATATGAGTAAACTT
GGTCTGACAGTTACCAATGCTTAATCAGTGAGGCACCTATCTCAGCGATCTGTCTATTTCGTTCATCCAT
AGTTGCCTGACTCCCCGTCGTGTAGATAACTACGATACGGGAGGGCTTACCATCTGGCCCCAGTGCTGCA
ATGATACCGCGAGACCCACGCTCACCGGCTCCAGATTTATCAGCAATAAACCAGCCAGCCGGAAGGGCCG
AGCGCAGAAGTGGTCCTGCAACTTTATCCGCCTCCATCCAGTCTATTAATTGTTGCCGGGAAGCTAGAGT
AAGTAGTTCGCCAGTTAATAGTTTGCGCAACGTTGTTGCCATTGCTACAGGCATCGTGGTGTCACGCTCG
TCGTTTGGTATGGCTTCATTCAGCTCCGGTTCCCAACGATCAAGGCGAGTTACATGATCCCCCATGTTGT
GCAAAAAAGCGGTTAGCTCCTTCGGTCCTCCGATCGTTGTCAGAAGTAAGTTGGCCGCAGTGTTATCACT
CATGGTTATGGCAGCACTGCATAATTCTCTTACTGTCATGCCATCCGTAAGATGCTTTTCTGTGACTGGT
GAGTACTCAACCAAGTCATTCTGAGAATAGTGTATGCGGCGACCGAGTTGCTCTTGCCCGGCGTCAATAC
GGGATAATACCGCGCCACATAGCAGAACTTTAAAAGTGCTCATCATTGGAAAACGTTCTTCGGGGCGAAA
ACTCTCAAGGATCTTACCGCTGTTGAGATCCAGTTCGATGTAACCCACTCGTGCACCCAACTGATCTTCA
GCATCTTTTACTTTCACCAGCGTTTCTGGGTGAGCAAAAACAGGAAGGCAAAATGCCGCAAAAAAGGGAA
TAAGGGCGACACGGAAATGTTGAATACTCATACTCTTCCTTTTTCAATATTATTGAAGCATTTATCAGGG
TTATTGTCTCATGAGCGGATACATATTTGAATGTATTTAGAAAAATAAACAAATAGGGGTTCCGCGCACA
TTTCCCCGAAAAGTGCCACCTGACGTCGACGGATCGGGAGATCTCCCGATCCCCTATGGTGCACTCTCAG
TACAATCTGCTCTGATGCCGCATAGTTAAGCCAGTATCTGCTCCCTGCTTGTGTGTTGGAGGTCGCTGAG
TAGTGCGCGAGCAAAATTTAAGCTACAACAAGGCAAGGCTTGACCGACAATTGCATGAAGAATCTGCTTA
GGGTTAGGCGTTTTGCGCTGCTTCGCGATGTACGGGCCAGATATACGCGTT
Features (pLannotate 1.2.2; 33 found; start..end, strand, type, name):
      1..380     +  enhancer       CMV enhancer: human cytomegalovirus immediate early enhancer
    381..580     +  promoter       CMV promoter: human cytomegalovirus (CMV) immediate early promoter
    598..778     +  LTR            5' LTR (truncated): truncated 5' long terminal repeat (LTR) from HIV-1
    825..950     +  misc_feature   HIV-1 Ψ: packaging signal of human immunodeficiency virus type 1
    934..1297    +  CDS            HIV-1 gag (fragment): gag protein from human immunodeficiency virus 1; gag
   1443..1676    +  misc_feature   RRE: The Rev response element (RRE) of HIV-1 allows for Rev-dependent mRNA export from the nucleus to the cytoplasm.
   2053..2153    +  CDS            Rev (fragment): human immunodeficiency virus 1 (HIV-1) Rev protein; rev; enhances nuclear export of unspliced and incompletely spliced viral mRNAs
   2203..2320    +  misc_feature   cPPT/CTS: central polypurine tract and central termination sequence of HIV-1
   2371..2611    +  promoter       U6 promoter: RNA polymerase III promoter for human U6 snRNA
   2641..2716    +  misc_RNA       gRNA scaffold: guide RNA scaffold for the Streptococcus pyogenes CRISPR/Cas9 system
   2734..2752    +  CDS            small t antigen (fragment): SV40 (simian virus 40) small t antigen
   2778..2989    +  promoter       EF-1α core promoter: core promoter for human elongation factor EF-1α
   3014..7117    +  CDS            Cas9: Cas9 (Csn1) endonuclease from the Streptococcus pyogenes Type II CRISPR/Cas system generates RNA-guided double strand breaks in DNA
   7255..7852    +  CDS            PuroR (fragment): puromycin N-acetyltransferase; pac from Streptomyces; confers resistance to puromycin
   7868..8456    +  misc_feature   WPRE: woodchuck hepatitis virus posttranscriptional regulatory element
   8507..8526    +  misc_feature   cPPT/CTS (fragment): central polypurine tract and central termination sequence of HIV-1
   8528..8761    +  LTR            3' LTR (ΔU3): self-inactivating 3' long terminal repeat (LTR) from HIV-1
   8793..9017    +  polyA_signal   bGH poly(A) signal: bovine growth hormone polyadenylation signal
   9021..9042    +  promoter       SV40 promoter (fragment): SV40 enhancer and early promoter
   9063..9491    +  rep_origin     f1 ori (sequence partly withheld): f1 bacteriophage origin of replication; arrow indicates direction of (+) strand synthesis
   9505..9834    +  promoter       SV40 promoter: SV40 enhancer and early promoter
   9882..9929    +  promoter       EM7 promoter: synthetic bacterial promoter&nbsp
   9948..10322   +  CDS            BleoR: antibiotic-binding protein; Sh ble from Streptoalloteichus hindustanus; confers resistance to bleomycin, phleomycin, and Zeocin™
  10332..10457   +  CDS            ble (fragment): BLE_KLEPN - Experimental evidence at protein level: Swiss-Prot protein existence level 1. Binding protein with a strong affinity to the bleomycin family of antibiotics. Binds to CL990; an antimitotic-antibiotic compound. From Klebsiella pneumoniae.
  10452..10573   +  polyA_signal   SV40 poly(A) signal: SV40 polyadenylation signal
  10644..10666   -  protein_bind   lac operator (fragment): The lac repressor binds to the lac operator to inhibit transcription in E. coli. This inhibition can be relieved by adding lactose or isopropyl-β-D-thiogalactopyranoside (IPTG). lac repressor encoded by lacI
  10670..10700   -  promoter       lac promoter: promoter for the E. coli lac operon
  10715..10736   -  protein_bind   CAP binding site: CAP binding activates transcription in the presence of cAMP. E. coli catabolite activator protein
  10749..10841   -  CDS            lacI (fragment): lac repressor; lacI; The lac repressor binds to the lac operator to inhibit transcription in E. coli. This inhibition can be relieved by adding lactose or isopropyl-β-D-thiogalactopyranoside (IPTG).
  11024..11612   -  rep_origin     ori: high-copy-number ColE1/pMB1/pBR322/pUC origin of replication
  11783..12643   -  CDS            AmpR: β-lactamase; bla; confers resistance to ampicillin, carbenicillin, and related antibiotics
  12644..12748   -  promoter       AmpR promoter: bla
  12807..12859   -  misc_feature   bom (fragment): basis of mobility region from pBR322
