[The description below was written by a language model from this plasmid's Addgene catalogue record and pLannotate feature annotations shown in this document.]
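Description:
lentiCRISPR v2-sgSLC7A11/xCT-1 is a third-generation-style, self-inactivating HIV-1 lentiviral CRISPR vector built on the lentiCRISPR v2 backbone and designed to knock out the human cystine transporter gene SLC7A11 (xCT) in mammalian cells. It is an all-in-one design that carries both the guide RNA and the nuclease. A human U6 RNA polymerase III promoter drives a 20-nt spacer targeting SLC7A11, fused to the Streptococcus pyogenes gRNA scaffold. Downstream, an EF-1α core promoter expresses S. pyogenes Cas9, followed by a puromycin N-acetyltransferase coding sequence that allows transduced cells to be selected with puromycin. The gap between the Cas9 and PuroR annotations is not annotated, so the table does not show how the two are linked. A WPRE after this cassette enhances transcript stability and expression.

The viral framework consists of a CMV enhancer/promoter fused to a truncated 5' LTR, which gives Tat-independent production of genomic RNA in packaging cells. It also includes the Ψ packaging signal with a gag fragment, the RRE for Rev-dependent nuclear export, the cPPT/CTS, and a ΔU3 3' LTR that inactivates the LTR promoter after integration. Outside the LTRs, the plasmid carries a bGH poly(A) signal, an f1 origin, and an SV40/EM7-driven BleoR cassette with an SV40 poly(A). A high-copy ColE1/pUC origin and AmpR support propagation and ampicillin selection in E. coli.

The catalogue lists a size of about 12 kb, whereas the sequenced record is 13,013 nt. The "-1" suffix suggests it is one of a series of guides against this gene, and the associated work concerns cystine transport and metabolic vulnerability in cancer.
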