Addgene plasmid #161818: lentiCRISPR v2-sgSLC7A11/xCT-1
Purpose: knock out SLC7A11/xCT in mammalian cells
Depositing lab: Boyi Gan. Depositing organization: University of Texas MD Anderson Cancer Center. Publication: Cystine transporter regulation of pentose phosphate pathway dependency and disulfide stress exposes a targetable metabolic vulnerability in cancer. Liu X, Olszewski K, Zhang Y, Lim EW, Shi J, Zhang X, Zhang J, Lee H, Koppula P, Lei G, Zhuang L, You MJ, Fang B, Li W, Metallo CM, Poyurovsky MV, Gan B. Nat Cell Biol. 2020 Apr;22(4):476-486. doi: 10.1038/s41556-020-0496-x. Epub 2020 Mar 30. PubMed 32231310.
Backbone
  Vector backbone: lentiCRISPR v2
  Backbone manufacturer: Feng Zhang
  Backbone size w/o insert (bp): 12000
  Total vector size (bp): 12000
  Vector type: Lentiviral, CRISPR
  Selectable markers: Puromycin
Growth in bacteria
  Bacterial resistance: Ampicillin, 100 μg/mL
  Growth temperature: 37°C
  Growth strain: NEB Stable
  Copy number: High Copy
Gene/Insert
  Gene/Insert name: SLC7A11 solute carrier family 7 member 11 xCT
  gRNA/shRNA sequence: ATGAGCTTGATCGCAAGTTC
  Species: H. sapiens (human)
  GenBank ID: NM_014331.4
  Entrez Gene: SLC7A11 (a.k.a. CCBR1, xCT)
Terms and licenses: Academic/Nonprofit Terms; Industry Terms: Not Available to Industry
How to cite: lentiCRISPR v2-sgSLC7A11/xCT-1 was a gift from Boyi Gan (Addgene plasmid # 161818 ; http://n2t.net/addgene:161818 ; RRID:Addgene_161818)
